>Addgene plasmid #24358 | pQUAS-DSCP-FLPo | depositor full sequence | sequence record 11390 | Author sequence
GGCCAGACCCACGTAGTCCAGCGGCAGATCGGCGGCGGAGAAGTTAAGCGTCTCCAGGATGACCTTGCCC
GAACTGGGGCACGTGGTGTTCGACGATGTGCAGCTAATTTCGCCCGGCTCCACGTCCGCCCATTGGTTAA
TCAGCAGACCCTCGTTGGCGTAACGGAACCATGAGAGGTACGACAACCATTTGAGGTATACTGGCACCGA
GCCCGAGTTCAAGAAGAAGGCGTTTTTCCATAGGCTCCGCCCCCCTGACGAGCATCACAAAAATCGACGC
TCAAGTCAGAGGTGGCGAAACCCGACAGGACTATAAAGATACCAGGCGTTTCCCCCTGGAAGCTCCCTCG
TGCGCTCTCCTGTTCCGACCCTGCCGCTTACCGGATACCTGTCCGCCTTTCTCCCTTCGGGAAGCGTGGC
GCTTTCTCAATGCTCACGCTGTAGGTATCTCAGTTCGGTGTAGGTCGTTCGCTCCAAGCTGGGCTGTGTG
CACGAACCCCCCGTTCAGCCCGACCGCTGCGCCTTATCCGGTAACTATCGTCTTGAGTCCAACCCGGTAA
GACACGACTTATCGCCACTGGCAGCAGCCACTGGTAACAGGATTAGCAGAGCGAGGTATGTAGGCGGTGC
TACAGAGTTCTTGAAGTGGTGGCCTAACTACGGCTACACTAGAAGGACAGTATTTGGTATCTGCGCTCTG
CTGAAGCCAGTTACCTTCGGAAAAAGAGTTGGTAGCTCTTGATCCGGCAAACAAACCACCGCTGGTAGCG
GTGGTTTTTTTGTTTGCAAGCAGCAGATTACGCGCAGAAAAAAAGGATCTCAAGAAGATCCTTTGATCTT
TTCTACGGGGTCTGACGCTCAGTGGAACGAAAACTCACGTTAAGGGATTTTGGTCATGAGATTATCAAAA
AGGATCTTCACCTAGATCCTTTTAAATTAAAAATGAAGTTTTAAATCAATCTAAAGTATATATGAGTAAA
CTTGGTCTGACAGTTACCAATGCTTAATCAGTGAGGCACCTATCTCAGCGATCTGTCTATTTCGTTCATC
CATAGTTGCCTGACTCCCCGTCGTGTAGATAACTACGATACGGGAGGGCTTACCATCTGGCCCCAGTGCT
GCAATGATACCGCGAGACCCACGCTCACCGGCTCCAGATTTATCAGCAATAAACCAGCCAGCCGGAAGGG
CCGAGCGCAGAAGTGGTCCTGCAACTTTATCCGCCTCCATCCAGTCTATTAATTGTTGCCGGGAAGCTAG
AGTAAGTAGTTCGCCAGTTAATAGTTTGCGCAACGTTGTTGCCATTGCTACAGGCATCGTGGTGTCACGC
TCGTCGTTTGGTATGGCTTCATTCAGCTCCGGTTCCCAACGATCAAGGCGAGTTACATGATCCCCCATGT
TGTGCAAAAAAGCGGTTAGCTCCTTCGGTCCTCCGATCGTTGTCAGAAGTAAGTTGGCCGCAGTGTTATC
ACTCATGGTTATGGCAGCACTGCATAATTCTCTTACTGTCATGCCATCCGTAAGATGCTTTTCTGTGACT
GGTGAGTACTCAACCAAGTCATTCTGAGAATAGTGTATGCGGCGACCGAGTTGCTCTTGCCCGGCGTCAA
CACGGGATAATACCGCGCCACATAGCAGAACTTTAAAAGTGCTCATCATTGGAAAACGTTCTTCGGGGCG
AAAACTCTCAAGGATCTTACCGCTGTTGAGATCCAGTTCGATGTAACCCACTCGTGCACCCAACTGATCT
TCAGCATCTTTTACTTTCACCAGCGTTTCTGGGTGAGCAAAAACAGGAAGGCAAAATGCCGCAAAAAAGG
GAATAAGGGCGACACGGAAATGTTGAATACTCATACTCTTCCTTTTTCAATATTATTGAAGCATTTATCA
GGGTTATTGTCTCATGAGCGGATACATATTTGAATGTATTTAGAAAAATAAACAAATAGGGGTTCCGCGC
ACATTTCCCCGAAAAGTGCCACCTGACGTCTAAGAAACCATTATTATCATGACATTAACCTATAAAAATA
GGCGTATCACGAGGCCCTTTCGTCTCGCGCGTTTCGGTGATGACGGTGAAAACCTCTGACACATGCAGCT
CCCGGAGACGGTCACAGCTTGTCTGTAAGCGGATGCCGGGAGCAGACAAGCCCGTCAGGGCGCGTCAGCG
GGTGTTGGCGGGTGTCGGGGCTGGCTTAACTATGCGGCATCAGAGCAGATTGTACTGAGAGTGCACCATA
TGCGGTGTGAAATACCGCACCGAATCGCGCGGAACTAACGACAGTCGCTCCAAGGTCGTCGAACAAAAGG
TGAATGTGTTGCGGAGAGCGGGTGGGAGACAGCGAAAGAGCAACTACGAAACGTGGTGTGGTGGAGGTGA
ATTATGAAGAGGGCGCGCGATTTGAAAAGTATGTATATAAAAAATATATCCCGGTGTTTTATGTAGCGAT
AAACGAGTTTTTGATGTAAGGTATGCAGGTGTGTAAGTCTTTTGGTTAGAAGACAAATCCAAAGTCTACT
TGTGGGGATGTTCGAAGGGGAAATACTTGTATTCTATAGGTCATATCTTGTTTTTATTGGCACAAATATA
ATTACATTAGCTTTTTGAGGGGGCAATAAACAGTAAACACGATGGTAATAATGGTAAAAAAAAAAACAAG
CAGTTATTTCGGATATATGTCGGCTACTCCTTGCGTCGGGCCCGAAGTCTTAGAGCCAGATATGCGAGCA
CCCGGAAGCTCACGATGAGAATGGCCAGACCATGATGAAATAACATAAGGTGGTCCCGTCGGCAAGAGAC
ATCCACTTAACGTATGCTTGCAATAAGTGCGAGTGAAAGGAATAGTATTCTGAGTGTCGTATTGAGTCTG
AGTGAGACAGCGATATGATTGTTGATTAACCCTTAGCATGTCCGTGGGGTTTGAATTAACTCATAATATT
AATTAGACGAAATTATTTTTAAAGTTTTATTTTTAATAATTTGCGAGTACGCAAAGCTTGGCTGCATCCA
ACGCGTTGGGAGCTCTCCGGATCCAAGCTTGGATCCGGGTAATCGCTTATCCTCGGATAAACAATTATCC
TCACGGGTAATCGCTTATCCGCTCGGGTAATCGCTTATCCTCGGGTAATCGCTTATCCTTAAGCTTGATA
TCGAATTGGAGCTCGCCCGGGGATCGAGCGCAGCGGTATAAAAGGGCGCGGGGTGGCTGAGAGCATCAGT
TGTGAATGAATGTTCGAGCCGAGCAGACGTGCCGCTGCCTTCGTTAATATCCTTTGAATAAGCCAACTTT
GAATCACAAGACGCATACCAAACGAATTCCAACATGAGCCAGTTCGACATCCTGTGCAAGACCCCCCCCA
AGGTGCTGGTGCGGCAGTTCGTGGAGAGATTCGAGAGGCCCAGCGGCGAGAAGATCGCCAGCTGTGCCGC
CGAGCTGACCTACCTGTGCTGGATGATCACCCACAACGGCACCGCCATCAAGAGGGCCACCTTCATGAGC
TACAACACCATCATCAGCAACAGCCTGAGCTTCGACATCGTGAACAAGAGCCTGCAGTTCAAGTACAAGA
CCCAGAAGGCCACCATCCTGGAGGCCAGCCTGAAGAAGCTGATCCCCGCCTGGGAGTTCACCATCATCCC
TTACAACGGCCAGAAGCACCAGAGCGACATCACCGACATCGTGTCCAGCCTGCAGCTGCAGTTCGAGAGC
AGCGAGGAGGCCGACAAGGGCAACAGCCACAGCAAGAAGATGCTGAAGGCCCTGCTGTCCGAGGGCGAGA
GCATCTGGGAGATCACCGAGAAGATCCTGAACAGCTTCGAGTACACCAGCAGGTTCACCAAGACCAAGAC
CCTGTACCAGTTCCTGTTCCTGGCCACATTCATCAACTGCGGCAGGTTCAGCGACATCAAGAACGTGGAC
CCCAAGAGCTTCAAGCTGGTGCAGAACAAGTACCTGGGCGTGATCATTCAGTGCCTGGTGACCGAGACCA
AGACAAGCGTGTCCAGGCACATCTACTTTTTCAGCGCCAGAGGCAGGATCGACCCCCTGGTGTACCTGGA
CGAGTTCCTGAGGAACAGCGAGCCCGTGCTGAAGAGAGTGAACAGGACCGGCAACAGCAGCAGCAACAAG
CAGGAGTACCAGCTGCTGAAGGACAACCTGGTGCGCAGCTACAACAAGGCCCTGAAGAAGAACGCCCCCT
ACCCCATCTTCGCTATCAAGAACGGCCCTAAGAGCCACATCGGCAGGCACCTGATGACCAGCTTTCTGAG
CATGAAGGGCCTGACCGAGCTGACAAACGTGGTGGGCAACTGGAGCGACAAGAGGGCCTCCGCCGTGGCC
AGGACCACCTACACCCACCAGATCACCGCCATCCCCGACCACTACTTCGCCCTGGTGTCCAGGTACTACG
CCTACGACCCCATCAGCAAGGAGATGATCGCCCTGAAGGACGAGACCAACCCCATCGAGGAGTGGCAGCA
CATCGAGCAGCTGAAGGGCAGCGCCGAGGGCAGCATCAGATACCCCGCCTGGAACGGCATCATCAGCCAG
GAGGTGCTGGACTACCTGAGCAGCTACATCAACAGGCGGATCTGATAATCTAGAGGATCTTTGTGAAGGA
ACCTTACTTCTGTGGTGTGACATAATTGGACAAACTACCTACAGAGATTTAAAGCTCTAAGGTAAATATA
AAATTTTTAAGTGTATAATGTGTTAAACTACTGATTCTAATTGTTTGTGTATTTTAGATTCCAACCTATG
GAACTGATGAATGGGAGCAGTGGTGGAATGCCTTTAATGAGGAAAACCTGTTTTGCTCAGAAGAAATGCC
ATCTAGTGATGATGAGGCTACTGCTGACTCTCAACATTCTACTCCTCCAAAAAAGAAGAGAAAGGTAGAA
GACCCCAAGGACTTTCCTTCAGAATTGCTAAGTTTTTTGAGTCATGCTGTGTTTAGTAATAGAACTCTTG
CTTGCTTTGCTATTTACACCACAAAGGAAAAAGCTGCACTGCTATACAAGAAAATTATGGAAAAATATTT
GATGTATAGTGCCTTGACTAGAGATCATAATCAGCCATACCACATTTGTAGAGGTTTTACTTGCTTTAAA
AAACCTCCCACACCTCCCCCTGAACCTGAAACATAAAATGAATGCAATTGTTGTTGTTAACTTGTTTATT
GCAGCTTATAATGGTTACAAATAAAGCAATAGCATCACAAATTTCACAAATAAAGCATTTTTTTCACTGC
ATTCTAGTTGTGGTTTGTCCAAACTCATCAATGTATCTTATCATGTCTGGATCGGATCCACTAGAAGGCC
TTAGTATGTATGTAAGTTAATAAAACCCTTTTTTGGAGAATGTAGATTTAAAAAAACATATTTTTTTTTT
ATTTTTTACTGCACTGGATATCATTGAACTTATCTGATCAGTTTTAAATTTACTTCGATCCAAGGGTATT
TGAAGTACCAGGTTCTTTCGATTACCTCTCACTCAAAATGACATTCCACTCAAAGTCAGCGCTGTTTGCC
TCCTTCTCTGTCCACAGAAATATCGCCGTCTCTTTCGCCGCTGCGTCCGCTATCTCTTTCGCCACCGTTT
GTAGCGTTACCTAGCGTCAATGTCCGCCTTCAGTTGCACTTTGTCAGCGGTTTCGTGACGAAGCTCCAAG
CGGTTTACGCCATCAATTAAACACAAAGTGCTGTGCCAAAACTCCTCTCGCTTCTTATTTTTGTTTGTTT
TTTGAGTGATTGGGGTGGTGATTGGTTTTGGGTGGGTAAGCAGGGGAAAGTGTGAAAAATCCCGGCAATG
GGCCAAGAGGATCAGGAGCTATTAATTCGCGGAGGCAGCAAACACCCATCTGCCGAGCATCTGAACAATG
TGAGTAGTACATGTGCATACATCTTAAGTTCACTTGATCTATAGGAACTGCGATTGCAACATCAAATTGT
CTGCGGCGTGAGAACTGCGACCCACAAAAATCCCAAACCGCAATCGCACAAACAAATAGTGACACGAAAC
AGATTATTCTGGTAGCTGTGCTCGCTATATAAGACAATTTTTAAGATCATATCATGATCAAGACATCTAA
AGGCATTCATTTTCGACTACATTCTTTTTTACAAAAAATATAACAACCAGATATTTTAAGCTGATCCTAG
ATGCACAAAAAATAAATAAAAGTATAAACCTACTTCGTAGGATACTTCGTTTTGTTCGGGGTTAGATGAG
CATAACGCTTGTAGTTGATATTTGAGATCCCCTATCATTGCAGGGTGACAGCGGAGCGGCTTCGCAGAGC
TGCATTAACCAGGGCTTCGGGCAGGCCAAAAACTACGGCACGCTCCTGCCACCCAGTCCGCCGGAGGACT
CCGGTTCAGGGAGCGGCCAACTAGCCGAGAACCTCACCTATGCCTGGCACAATATGGACATCTTTGGGGC
GGTCAATCAGCCGGGCTCCGGATGGCGGCAGCTGGTCAACCGGACACGCGGACTATTCTGCAACGAGCGA
CACATACCGGCGCCCAGGAAACATTTGCTCAAGAACGGTGAGTTTCTATTCGCAGTCGGCTGATCTGTGT
GAAATCTTAATAAAGGGTCCAATTACCAATTTGAAACTCAGTTTGCGGCGTGGCCTATCCGGGCGAACTT
TTGGCCGTGATGGGCAGTTCCGGTGCCGGAAAGACGACCCTGCTGAATGCCCTTGCCTTTCGATCGCCGC
AGGGCATCCAAGTATCGCCATCCGGGATGCGACTGCTCAATGGCCAACCTGTGGACGCCAAGGAGATGCA
GGCCAGGTGCGCCTATGTCCAGCAGGATGACCTCTTTATCGGCTCCCTAACGGCCAGGGAACACCTGATT
TTCCAGGCCATGGTGCGGATGCCACGACATCTGACCTATCGGCAGCGAGTGGCCCGCGTGGATCAGGTGA
TCCAGGAGCTTTCGCTCAGCAAATGTCAGCACACGATCATCGGTGTGCCCGGCAGGGTGAAAGGTCTGTC
CGGCGGAGAAAGGAAGCGTCTGGCATTCGCCTCCGAGGCACTAACCGATCCGCCGCTTCTGATCTGCGAT
GAGCCCACCTCCGGACTGGACTCATTTACCGCCCACAGCGTCGTCCAGGTGCTGAAGAAGCTGTCGCAGA
AGGGCAAGACCGTCATCCTGACCATTCATCAGCCGTCTTCCGAGCTGTTTGAGCTCTTTGACAAGATCCT
TCTGATGGCCGAGGGCAGGGTAGCTTTCTTGGGCACTCCCAGCGAAGCCGTCGACTTCTTTTCCTAGTGA
GTTCGATGTGTTTATTAAGGGTATCTAGCATTACATTACATCTCAACTCCTATCCAGCGTGGGTGCCCAG
TGTCCTACCAACTACAATCCGGCGGACTTTTACGTACAGGTGTTGGCCGTTGTGCCCGGACGGGAGATCG
AGTCCCGTGATCGGATCGCCAAGATATGCGACAATTTTGCTATTAGCAAAGTAGCCCGGGATATGGAGCA
GTTGTTGGCCACCAAAAATTTGGAGAAGCCACTGGAGCAGCCGGAGAATGGGTACACCTACAAGGCCACC
TGGTTCATGCAGTTCCGGGCGGTCCTGTGGCGATCCTGGCTGTCGGTGCTCAAGGAACCACTCCTCGTAA
AAGTGCGACTTATTCAGACAACGGTGAGTGGTTCCAGTGGAAACAAATGATATAACGCTTACAATTCTTG
GAAACAAATTCGCTAGATTTTAGTTAGAATTGCCTGATTCCACACCCTTCTTAGTTTTTTTCAATGAGAT
GTATAGTTTATAGTTTTGCAGAAAATAAATAAATTTCATTTAACTCGCGAACATGTTGAAGATATGAATA
TTAATGAGATGCGAGTAACATTTTAATTTGCAGATGGTTGCCATCTTGATTGGCCTCATCTTTTTGGGCC
AACAACTCACGCAAGTGGGCGTGATGAATATCAACGGAGCCATCTTCCTCTTCCTGACCAACATGACCTT
TCAAAACGTCTTTGCCACGATAAATGTAAGTCTTGTTTAGAATACATTTGCATATTAATAATTTACTAAC
TTTCTAATGAATCGATTCGATTTAGGTGTTCACCTCAGAGCTGCCAGTTTTTATGAGGGAGGCCCGAAGT
CGACTTTATCGCTGTGACACATACTTTCTGGGCAAAACGATTGCCGAATTACCGCTTTTTCTCACAGTGC
CACTGGTCTTCACGGCGATTGCCTATCCGATGATCGGACTGCGGGCCGGAGTGCTGCACTTCTTCAACTG
CCTGGCGCTGGTCACTCTGGTGGCCAATGTGTCAACGTCCTTCGGATATCTAATATCCTGCGCCAGCTCC
TCGACCTCGATGGCGCTGTCTGTGGGTCCGCCGGTTATCATACCATTCCTGCTCTTTGGCGGCTTCTTCT
TGAACTCGGGCTCGGTGCCAGTATACCTCAAATGGTTGTCGTACCTCTCATGGTTCCGTTACGCCAACGA
GGGTCTGCTGATTAACCAATGGGCGGACGTGGAGCCGGGCGAAATTAGCTGCACATCGTCGAACACCACG
TGCCCCAGTTCGGGCAAGGTCATCCTGGAGACGCTTAACTTCTCCGCCGCCGATCTGCCGCTGGACTACG
TGGGTCTGGCCATTCTCATCGTGAGCTTCCGGGTGCTCGCATATCTGGCTCTAAGACTTCGGGCCCGACG
CAAGGAGTAGCCGACATATATCCGAAATAACTGCTTGTTTTTTTTTTTACCATTATTACCATCGTGTTTA
CTGTTTATTGCCCCCTCAAAAAGCTAATGTAATTATATTTGTGCCAATAAAAACAAGATATGACCTATAG
AATACAAGTATTTCCCCTTCGAACATCCCCACAAGTAGACTTTGGATTTGTCTTCTAACCAAAAGACTTA
CACACCTGCATACCTTACATCAAAAACTCGTTTATCGCTACATAAAACACCGGGATATATTTTTTATATA
CATACTTTTCAAATCGCGCGCCCTCTTCATAATTCACCTCCACCACACCACGTTTCGTAGTTGCTCTTTC
GCTGTCTCCCACCCGCTCTCCGCAACACATTCACCTTTTGTTCGACGACCTTGGAGCGACTGTCGTTAGT
TCCGCGCGATTCGGTTCGCTCAAATGGTTCCGAGTGGTTCATTTCGTCTCAATAGAAATTAGTAATAAAT
ATTTGTATGTACAATTTATTTGCTCCAATATATTTGTATATATTTCCCTCACAGCTATATTTATTCTAAT
TTAATATTATGACTTTTTAAGGTAATTTTTTGTGACCTGTTCGGAGTGATTAGCGTTACAATTTGAACTG
AAAGTGACATCCAGTGTTTGTTCCTTGTGTAGATGCATCTCAAAAAAATGGTGGGCATAATAGTGTTGTT
TATATATATCAAAAATAACAACTATAATAATAAGAATACATTTAATTTAGAAAATGCTTGGATTTCACTG
GAACTAGAATTAATTCGGCTGCTGCTCTAAACGACGCATTTCGTACTCCAAAGTACGAATTTTTTCCCTC
AAGCTCTTATTTTCATTAAACAATGAACAGGACCTAACGCACAGTCACGTTATTGTTTACATAAATGATT
TTTTTTACTATTCAAACTTACTCTGTTTGTGTACTCCCACTGGTATAGCCTTCTTTTATCTTTTCTGGTT
CAGGCTCTATCACTTTACTAGGTACGGCATCTGCGTTGAGTCGCCTCCTTTTAAATGTCTGACCTTTTGC
AGGTGCAGCCTTCCACTGCGAATCATTAAAGTGGGTATCACAAATTTGGGAGTTTTCACCAAGGCTGCAC
CCAAGGCTCTGCTCCCACAATTTTCTCTTAATAGCACACTTCGGCACGTGAATTAATTTTACTCCAGTCA
CAGCTTTGCAGCAAAATTTGCAATATTTCATTTTTTTTTATTCCACGTAAGGGTTAATGTTTTCAAAAAA
AAATTCGTCCGCACACAACCTTTCCTCTCAACAAGCAAACGTGCACTGAATTTAAGTGTATACTTCGGTA
AGCTTCGGCTATCGACGGGACCACCTTATGTTATTTCATCATG
Features (pLannotate 1.2.2; 18 found; start..end, strand, type, name):
      1..229     -  CDS            mini-white (fragment): Drosophila white gene eye color pigment; white; This is a modified version of the white gene lacking part of the first intron.
    235..823     -  rep_origin     ori: high-copy-number ColE1/pMB1/pBR322/pUC origin of replication
    994..1854    -  CDS            AmpR: β-lactamase; bla; confers resistance to ampicillin, carbenicillin, and related antibiotics
   1855..1959    -  promoter       AmpR promoter: bla
   2054..2089    +  CDS            rop (fragment): Rop protein, which maintains plasmids at low copy number; rop
   2191..2260    +  misc_feature   bom (fragment): basis of mobility region from pBR322
   2259..2761    -  gene           mini-white (fragment): white; This modified version of the white gene lacks part of the first intron.
   2761..2993    -  misc_feature   P element 3' end: P element 3' end
   3140..3157    -  misc_feature   MCS (fragment): pBluescript multiple cloning site
   3324..4595    +  CDS            FLPo: nuclear-targeted site-specific recombinase FLPo is a mouse codon-optimized fusion between the SV40 nuclear localization signal and a thermostable version of the Saccharomyces cerevisiae site-specific recombinase FLP. Recombination occurs at FRT sequences.
   4606..4680    +  CDS            small t antigen (fragment): SV40 (simian virus 40) small t antigen
   4682..4747    +  intron         small t intron: SV40 (simian virus 40) small t antigen intron
   4877..4897    +  CDS            SV40 NLS: nuclear localization signal of SV40 (simian virus 40) large T antigen
   4904..5038    +  CDS            LT_POVHA (fragment): Protein inferred from homology: Swiss-Prot protein existence level 3. Isoform large T antigen is a key early protein essential for both driving viral replication and inducing cellular transformation. Plays a role in viral genome replication by driving entry of quiescent cells into the cell cycle and by autoregulating the synthesis of viral early mRNA. Displays highly oncogenic activities by corrupting the host cellular checkpoint mechanisms that guard cell division and the transcription, replication, and repair of DNA. Participates in the modulation of cellular gene expression preceeding viral
   5063..5146    +  CDS            large T antigen (fragment): large T antigen from SV40 (simian virus 40)
   5169..5303    +  polyA_signal   SV40 poly(A) signal: SV40 polyadenylation signal
   5808..8690    +  CDS            mini-white: Drosophila white gene eye color pigment; white; This is a modified version of the white gene lacking part of the first intron.
   9468..10053   -  misc_feature   P element 5' end: No description available
