[The description below was written by a language model from this plasmid's Addgene catalogue record and pLannotate feature annotations shown in this document.]
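Description:
pQUAS-DSCP-FLPo is a Drosophila P-element transformation plasmid built on the pQUAST backbone and listed as an insect expression vector, about 10 kb in total. It serves as an effector construct of the Q system, a repressible binary expression system. For propagation in E. coli it carries a high-copy ColE1/pUC-type origin and an ampicillin resistance gene (β-lactamase with its own promoter). For fly transgenesis, P element 5′ and 3′ ends mark the segment that transposase can mobilise into the germline genome. The mini-white eye-colour gene is the visible marker for identifying transformants. The software also reports several short mini-white, rop and bom fragments, which look like backbone remnants or annotation artefacts rather than functional parts.

The payload is FLPo, a codon-optimised, nuclear-targeted (SV40 NLS-fused), thermostable version of the yeast FLP recombinase, which catalyses recombination between FRT sites. According to the depositor, it was PCR-amplified and cloned between EcoRI and XbaI sites of pQUAS-DSCP. Downstream lies the SV40 small t intron and early-region 3′ sequence ending in the SV40 polyadenylation signal, which provides splicing and transcript termination; the T antigen and NLS hits in this stretch are fragments of that cassette, not expressed proteins. The QUAS sites and the DSCP promoter implied by the name are not annotated in the feature table, but presumably occupy the unannotated region just upstream of FLPo. DSCP usually denotes the Drosophila synthetic core promoter. In the Q system, QUAS sites are bound by the QF transcriptional activator, so FLPo would be expressed where QF is active and repressed by QS. This suits the lineage tracing and FRT-based mosaic analysis described in the associated publication.
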