Addgene plasmid #24358: pQUAS-DSCP-FLPo
Depositing lab: Liqun Luo. Depositing organization: Stanford University. Publication: The Q system: a repressible binary system for transgene expression, lineage tracing, and mosaic analysis. Potter CJ, Tasic B, Russler EV, Liang L, Luo L. Cell. 2010 Apr 30. 141(3):536-48. 10.1016/j.cell.2010.02.025 PubMed 20434990.
Backbone
  Vector backbone: pQUAST
  Backbone size w/o insert (bp): 9000
  Vector type: Insect Expression
Growth in bacteria
  Bacterial resistance: Ampicillin, 100 μg/mL
  Growth temperature: 37°C
  Growth strain: DH5alpha
  Copy number: Unknown
Gene/Insert
  Gene/Insert name: FLPo
  Insert size (bp): 1000
  Cloning method: Restriction Enzyme; 5′ cloning site EcoRI (unknown if destroyed); 3′ cloning site XbaI (unknown if destroyed)
  Sequencing primers: 5′ FLP-rec
Terms and licenses: Academic/Nonprofit Terms; Industry Terms: Not Available to Industry
Depositor comments: Mammalian codon-optimized FLP recombinase (FLPo; Addgene plasmid 13792) (Raymond and Soriano, 2007) was PCR amplified to include EcoRI/XbaI restriction sites, and cloned into pQUAS-DSCP to generate pQUAS-DSCP-FLPo.
How to cite: pQUAS-DSCP-FLPo was a gift from Liqun Luo (Addgene plasmid # 24358 ; http://n2t.net/addgene:24358 ; RRID:Addgene_24358)
