>Addgene plasmid #24358 | pQUAS-DSCP-FLPo | addgene partial sequence | sequence record 30118 | 24358 with EBV-rev
ACTGCACTGGATATCATTGAACTTATCTGATCAGTTTTAAATTTACTTCGATCCAAGGGTATTTGATGTA
CCAGGTTCTTTCGATTACCTCTCACTCAAAATGACATTCCACTCAAAGTCAGCGCTGTTTGCCTCCTTCT
CTGTCCACAGAAATATCGCCGTCTCTTTCGCCGCTGCGTCCGCTATCTCTTTCGCCACCGTTTGTAGCGT
TACGTAGCGTCAATGTCCGCCTTCAGTTGCATTTTGTCAGCGGTTTCGTGACGAAGCTCCAAGCGGTTTA
CGCCATCAATTAAACACAAAGTGCTGTGCCAAAACTCCTCTCGCTTCTTATTTTTGTTTGTTTTTTGAGT
GATTGGGGTGGTGATTGGTTTTGGGTGGGTAAGCAGGGGAAAGTGTGAAAAATCCCGGCAATGGGCCAAG
AGGATCAGGAGCTATTAATTCGCGGAGGCAGCAAACACCCATCTGCCGAGCATCTGAACAATGTGAGTAG
TACATGTGCAT
