>Addgene plasmid #24358 | pQUAS-DSCP-FLPo | addgene partial sequence | sequence record 30119 | 24358 with Pry1
TTATTTTTAAAGTTTTATTTTTAATAATTTGCGAGTACGCAAAGCTTGGCTGCATCCAACGCGTTGGGAG
CTCTCCGGATCCAAGCTTGGATCCGGGTAATCGCTTATCCTCGGATAAACAATTATCCTCACGGGTAATC
GCTTATCCGCTCGGGTAATCGCTTATCCTCGGGTAATCGCTTATCCTTAAGCTTGATATCGAATTGGAGC
TCGCCCGGGGATCGAGCGCAGCGGTATAAAAGGGCGCGGGGTGGCTGAGAGCATCAGTTGTGAATGAATG
TTCGAGCCGAGCAGACGTGCCGCTGCCTTCGTTAATATCCTTTGAATAAGCCAACTTTGAATCACAAGAC
GCATACCAAACGAATTCCAACATGAGCCAGTTCGACATCCTGTGCAAGACCCCCCCCAAGGTGCTGGTGC
GGCAGTTCGTGGAGAGATTCGAGAGGCCCAGCGGCGAGAAGATCGCCAGCTGTGCCGCCGAGCTGACCTA
CCTGTGCTGGATGATCACCCACAACGGCACCGCCATCAAGAGGGCCACCTTCATGAGCTACAACACCATC
ATCAGCAACAGCCTGAGCTTCGACATCGTGAACAAGAGCCTG
