>Addgene plasmid #24358 | pQUAS-DSCP-FLPo | addgene partial sequence | sequence record 30120 | 24358 with SV40pA-R
TGCATAAACAAGTTAACAACAACAATTGCATTCATTTTATGTTTCAGGTTCAGGGGGAGGTGTGGGAGGT
TTTTTAAAGCAAGTAAAACCTCTACAAATGTGGTATGGCTGATTATGATCTCTAGTCAAGGCACTATACA
TCAAATATTTTTCCATAATTTTCTTGTATAGCAGTGCAGCTTTTTCCTTTGTGGTGTAAATAGCAAAGCA
AGCAAGAGTTCTATTACTAAACACAGCATGACTCAAAAAACTTAGCAATTCTGAAGGAAAGTCCTTGGGG
TCTTCTACCTTTCTCTTCTTTTTTGGAGGAGTAGAATGTTGAGAGTCAGCAGTAGCCTCATCATCACTAG
ATGGCATTTCTTCTGAGCAAAACAGGTTTTCCTCATTAAAGGCATTCCACCACTGCTCCCATTCATCAGT
TCCATAGGTTGGAATCTAAAATACACAAACAATTAGAATCAGTAGTTTAACACATTATACACTTAAAAAT
TTTATATTTACCTTAGAGCTTTAAATCTCTGTAGGTAGTTTGTCCAATTATGTCACACCACAGAAGTAAG
GTTCCTTCACAAAGATCCTCTAGATTATCAGATCCGCCTGTTGATGTAGCTGCTCAGGTAGTCCAGCACC
TCCTGGCTGATGATGCCGTTCCAGGCGGGGTATCTGATGCNGCCCTCGGCGCTGCCCTTCAGCTGCTCGA
TGTGCTGCCACTCCTCGAT
